Addgene plasmid #167654: pKP996
Purpose: Express colicinB-His6, T18C, M261C
Depositing lab: Kathleen Postle. Depositing organization: Pennsylvania State University.
Backbone
  Vector backbone: pACYC184
  Vector type: Bacterial Expression
Growth in bacteria
  Bacterial resistance: Chloramphenicol, 25 μg/mL
  Growth temperature: 37°C
  Growth strain: DH5alpha
  Copy number: High Copy
Gene/Insert
  Gene/Insert name: cba-his6 T18C, M261C
  Species: Escherichia coli
  Mutation: cba-his6 with T18C, M261C mutations
  Cloning method: Restriction Enzyme; 5′ cloning site Unknown (unknown if destroyed)
Terms and licenses: Academic/Nonprofit Terms; Industry Terms: Not Available to Industry
Depositor comments: The parent plasmid is pKP864 in this collection. Colicin B protein expression can be induced by mitomycin C treatment in a recA+ strain, i.e. not DH5alpha (PMID: 17628143).
How to cite: pKP996 was a gift from Kathleen Postle (Addgene plasmid # 167654 ; http://n2t.net/addgene:167654 ; RRID:Addgene_167654)
