[The description below was written by a language model from this plasmid's Addgene catalogue record and pLannotate feature annotations shown in this document.]
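Description:
pKP996 is a bacterial expression plasmid built on pACYC184 that encodes a double-cysteine variant of colicin B from Escherichia coli carrying a C-terminal 6xHis tag. It replicates from the p15A origin, which is compatible with ColE1-type plasmids in the same cell. The feature annotation describes p15A as medium-copy, whereas the catalogue entry lists the plasmid as high copy. Selection is by chloramphenicol, through the cat gene and its own promoter. The tetracycline resistance gene of the backbone appears only as separated fragments on either side of the insert, which indicates that the colicin region was cloned into it and disrupted it. The remaining short annotations (an IS1 fragment, an RSF ori fragment and small predicted ORFs) are most likely backbone remnants or partial matches rather than functional parts.

The payload is the cba gene with T18C and M261C substitutions, fused in frame to the His tag for affinity purification. Immediately downstream, in the opposite orientation, lies cbi, which encodes the colicin B immunity protein that protects the producing cell from its own toxin. No promoter for cba is annotated in the feature table. However, the depositor notes that colicin B expression is induced by mitomycin C in a recA+ strain, which is consistent with SOS-responsive control; the recA-deficient strain DH5alpha listed for propagation is therefore not suitable for induction. The plasmid derives from pKP864 in the same collection. The record gives the purpose only as expression of the mutant His-tagged colicin B and does not say what the engineered cysteines are intended for.
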