Features (pLannotate 1.2.2; 15 found; start..end, strand, type, name):
      1..29      +  promoter       tet promoter: E. coli promoter for tetracycline efflux protein gene
     77..371     +  CDS            TcR (fragment): tetracycline efflux protein; tet; confers resistance to tetracycline
    585..2117    +  CDS            cba: CEAB_ECOLX - Experimental evidence at protein level: Swiss-Prot protein existence level 1. Colicins are polypeptide toxins produced by and active against E.coli and closely related bacteria. From Escherichia coli.
   2118..2135    +  CDS            6xHis: 6xHis affinity tag
   2159..2683    -  CDS            cbi: IMMB_ECOLX - Protein predicted: Swiss-Prot protein existence level 4. This protein is able to protect a cell, which harbors the plasmid ColB encoding colicin B, against colicin B. From Escherichia coli.
   2897..3798    +  CDS            TcR (fragment): tetracycline efflux protein; tet; confers resistance to tetracycline
   4040..4165    -  CDS            YPB1_ECOLX (fragment): Protein predicted: Swiss-Prot protein existence level 4. From Escherichia coli.
   4301..4394    +  CDS            TcR (fragment): tetracycline efflux protein; tet; confers resistance to tetracycline
   4391..4448    -  CDS            TcR (fragment): tetracycline efflux protein; tet; confers resistance to tetracycline
   4435..4533    +  CDS            YPB2_ECOLX (fragment): Protein predicted: Swiss-Prot protein existence level 4. From Escherichia coli.
   4832..5491    -  CDS            CmR: chloramphenicol acetyltransferase; cat; confers resistance to chloramphenicol
   5492..5594    -  promoter       cat promoter: promoter of the E. coli cat gene encoding chloramphenicol acetyltransferase
   5715..5858    +  mobile_element IS1 (fragment): prokaryotic transposable element IS1
   5977..6032    -  rep_origin     RSF ori (fragment): Plasmids containing the RSF 1030 origin of replication can be propagated in E. coli cells that contain additional plasmids with compatible origins.
   6120..6665    -  rep_origin     p15A ori: Plasmids containing the medium-copy-number p15A origin of replication can be propagated in E. coli cells that contain a second plasmid with the ColE1 origin.
>Addgene plasmid #167654 | pKP996 | addgene full sequence | sequence record 339834 | Addgene NGS Result
TTGACAGCTTATCATCGATAAGCTTTAATGCGGTAGTTTATCACAGTTAAATTGCTAACGCAGTCAGGCA
CCGTGTATGAAATCTAACAATGCGCTCATCGTCATCCTCGGCACCGTCACCCTGGATGCTGTAGGCATAG
GCTTGGTTATGCCGGTACTGCCGGGCCTCTTGCGGGATATCGTCCATTCCGACAGCATCGCCAGTCACTA
TGGCGTGCTGCTAGCGCTATATGCGTTGATGCAATTTCTATGCGCACCCGTTCTCGGAGCACTGTCCGAC
CGCTTTGGCCGCCGCCCAGTCCTGCTCGCTTCGCTACTTGGAGCCACTATCGACTACGCGATCATGGCGA
CCACACCCGTCCTGTGGATCCAGAACAGTTATGCCTGTGCCGTTTTTTGTGGTATCAGGCGAGAATAGCA
CGTGGTGTGAATGCCTGTTTTTTGATCGTTTTCACAAAAATTGAAATCCACAGTCTTGACAGAGAAAACA
CAGCGGCGTAATTTTTGATCTGTACATAAAACCAGTGGTTATATGTACAGTATTTAATTTTAATTGATTG
TTTTTAAAGTCAAAGAGGTTTTCTATGAGTGATAATGAAGGTAGTGTACCGACAGAAGGTATTGATTACG
GGGACTGTATGGTTGTGTGGCCGTCAACAGGACGAATTCCGGGCGGTGATGTGAAACCCGGAGGCTCATC
AGGTCTCGCTCCATCCATGCCTCCGGGATGGGGGGATTACAGCCCACAAGGTATCGCACTTGTACAAAGT
GTTCTTTTTCCTGGAATTATTCGCCGGATTATTCTTGATAAAGAACTTGAAGAGGGAGACTGGTCGGGAT
GGTCTGTCAGTGTGCATAGCCCCTGGGGAAACGAGAAAGTTTCCGCTGCACGAACAGTTCTTGAAAATGG
TTTACGTGGTGGTTTGCCAGAACCGTCTCGCCCGGCTGCTGTTTCTTTTGCCCGTCTGGAGCCTGCTTCC
GGAAATGAGCAAAAAATTATTCGTCTTATGGTTACACAGCAACTGGAGCAGGTAACGGATATCCCTGCCA
GCCAGTTACCAGCAGCGGGTAATAATGTACCGGTAAAATATCGTCTGACGGACCTTATGCAGAATGGTAC
ACAATATATGGCTATTATCGGAGGTATTCCGATGACAGTGCCAGTAGTGGATGCCGTTCCAGTTCCGGAC
CGGAGTCGTCCGGGAACCAATATTAAAGATGTTTACAGTGCCCCTGTATCACCAAATCTACCGGACCTGG
TATTAAGTGTGGGTCAGATGAATACTCCAGTTCGGTCTAATCCCGAAATCCAGGAAGATGGCGTTATTTC
TGAGACAGGGAATTATGTTGAGGCTGGTTATACGTGTTCCAGTAATAATCATGATGTCATTGTCCGTTTT
CCTGAAGGCAGTGGAGTTTCTCCGCTATATATTTCAGCCGTGGAGATTCTGGACAGTAATAGTTTAAGCC
AGCGCCAGGAAGCCGAAAATAACGCAAAGGATGACTTCAGAGTCAAGAAAGAACAAGAAAATGACGAGAA
GACGGTCCTGACAAAAACCAGCGAGGTCATCATTAGTGTCGGTGACAAAGTCGGGGAATATCTTGGAGAT
AAATACAAGGCGCTTTCCCGTGAAATTGCAGAGAATATAAATAATTTTCAGGGAAAAACGATTCGTAGTT
ATGATGATGCAATGTCTTCCATTAATAAGTTAATGGCTAACCCCAGCCTTAAAATAAATGCAACGGACAA
AGAAGCCATTGTGAATGCGTGGAAAGCATTTAATGCTGAGGATATGGGGAATAAATTTGCTGCGTTGGGT
AAAACGTTCAAAGCAGCAGATTATGCAATAAAGGCAAACAACATCAGGGAGAAGAGTATTGAGGGTTACC
AGACTGGTAACTGGGGGCCATTAATGCTGGAAGTCGAGTCCTGGGTTATCAGTGGGATGGCATCTGCTGT
AGCTCTTAGTTTGTTTTCTTTGACATTAGGCTCGGCCCTTATAGCCTTTGGTCTTTCGGCCACAGTTGTT
GGTTTTGTTGGCGTAGTTATTGCAGGTGCTATTGGTGCATTTATCGATGATAAATTTGTTGATGAGTTGA
ATCACAAGATTATAAAACACCATCACCATCACCATTAATTAAAAGGAAGGCAGTGTTACTGCCTCCCTTT
AAAATATTTAATGACAAGTAATGGCATCAGTAAAATCGCATATGTCATGGTTAAAACAGTAAAGTAAATG
GAGCAATATAAAATAAACAGAGTGATGACATTATGAGATAATAATTTAAAAAAACCACCTGCTGTTGTTA
GTTCCAGATTATAGAACAGTGTGATATAAATCAGAATGGCATAAAAAACGGGCCCCCAGAAACAGGATTG
CACAACAAGTTTTCTTGTTACTGGCTTTATGATTTCTCTTGTCTTATATGTGCAAAGAAAAACGAGAATA
CCCATAACTGGCGCTGTCTTGTTGTAGTTTGACATAAGTGTTGTCATGACGGGATCATGCAATGATGTAA
TAGAAGGGAGAAATGCCACCTTATTATATAAGTAGTACAGCACTTGAGAATATGGATCATTTATTCGAAG
TATTAATATAGCCATTAATGGAATAATCCCGATTATGGAAAATGCATATAATATTTCGTTTGCTTTCTTG
TTCTTATCTTTATTGCTGGTCATATATATACCTTTTTGTATTTTATATATAGATTATATATCAGAGTTCT
CAATATATTTCCAGTATTTAATGGAGTGTACAGATATATATCTTATATATGGTAGTTCAGGAGCTGCCCT
ACCATTTTTAACGGCATATCAGGCAAACAATGTTATGGGGAGCCTCTCTCATGGGGTTTGTTCGCCGGCG
GAGGCGTTAGCCAGCGGCGAACTCTGGGATCCTCTACGCCGGACGCATCGTGGCCGGCATCACCGGCGCC
ACAGGTGCGGTTGCTGGCGCCTATATCGCCGACATCACCGATGGGGAAGATCGGGCTCGCCACTTCGGGC
TCATGAGCGCTTGTTTCGGCGTGGGTATGGTGGCAGGCCCCGTGGCCGGGGGACTGTTGGGCGCCATCTC
CTTGCATGCACCATTCCTTGCGGCGGCGGTGCTCAACGGCCTCAACCTACTACTGGGCTGCTTCCTAATG
CAGGAGTCGCATAAGGGAGAGCGTCGACCGATGCCCTTGAGAGCCTTCAACCCAGTCAGCTCCTTCCGGT
GGGCGCGGGGCATGACTATCGTCGCCGCACTTATGACTGTCTTCTTTATCATGCAACTCGTAGGACAGGT
GCCGGCAGCGCTCTGGGTCATTTTCGGCGAGGACCGCTTTCGCTGGAGCGCGACGATGATCGGCCTGTCG
CTTGCGGTATTCGGAATCTTGCACGCCCTCGCTCAAGCCTTCGTCACTGGTCCCGCCACCAAACGTTTCG
GCGAGAAGCAGGCCATTATCGCCGGCATGGCGGCCGACGCGCTGGGCTACGTCTTGCTGGCGTTCGCGAC
GCGAGGCTGGATGGCCTTCCCCATTATGATTCTTCTCGCTTCCGGCGGCATCGGGATGCCCGCGTTGCAG
GCCATGCTGTCCAGGCAGGTAGATGACGACCATCAGGGACAGCTTCAAGGATCGCTCGCGGCTCTTACCA
GCCTAACTTCGATCATTGGACCGCTGATCGTCACGGCGATTTATGCCGCCTCGGCGAGCACATGGAACGG
GTTGGCATGGATTGTAGGCGCCGCCCTATACCTTGTCTGCCTCCCCGCGTTGCGTCGCGGTGCATGGAGC
CGGGCCACCTCGACCTGAATGGAAGCCGGCGGCACCTCGCTAACGGATTCACCACTCCAAGAATTGGAGC
CAATCAATTCTTGCGGAGAACTGTGAATGCGCAAACCAACCCTTGGCAGAACATATCCATCGCGTCCGCC
ATCTCCAGCAGCCGCACGCGGCGCATCTCGGGCAGCGTTGGGTCCTGGCCACGGGTGCGCATGATCGTGC
TCCTGTCGTTGAGGACCCGGCTAGGCTGGCGGGGTTGCCTTACTGGTTAGCAGAATGAATCACCGATACG
CGAGCGAACGTGAAGCGACTGCTGCTGCAAAACGTCTGCGACCTGAGCAACAACATGAATGGTCTTCGGT
TTCCGTGTTTCGTAAAGTCTGGAAACGCGGAAGTCCCCTACGTGCTGCTGAAGTTGCCCGCAACAGAGAG
TGGAACCAACCGGTGATACCACGATACTATGACTGAGAGTCAACGCCATGAGCGGCCTCATTTCTTATTC
TGAGTTACAACAGTCCGCACCGCTGCCGGTAGCTCCTTCCGGTGGGCGCGGGGCATGACTATCGTCGCCG
CACTTATGACTGTCTTCTTTATCATGCAACTCGTAGGACAGGTGCCGGCAGCGCCCAACAGTCCCCCGGC
CACGGGGCCTGCCACCATACCCACGCCGAAACAAGCGCCCTGCACCATTATGTTCCGGATCTGCATCGCA
GGATGCTGCTGGCTACCCTGTGGAACACCTACATCTGTATTAACGAAGCGCTAACCGTTTTTATCAGGCT
CTGGGAGGCAGAATAAATGATCATATCGTCAATTATTACCTCCACGGGGAGAGCCTGAGCAAACTGGCCT
CAGGCATTTGAGAAGCACACGGTCACACTGCTTCCGGTAGTCAATAAACCGGTAAACCAGCAATAGACAT
AAGCGGCTATTTAACGACCCTGCCCTGAACCGACGACCGGGTCGAATTTGCTTTCGAATTTCTGCCATTC
ATCCGCTTATTATCACTTATTCAGGCGTAGCAACCAGGCGTTTAAGGGCACCAATAACTGCCTTAAAAAA
ATTACGCCCCGCCCTGCCACTCATCGCAGTACTGTTGTAATTCATTAAGCATTCTGCCGACATGGAAGCC
ATCACAAACGGCATGATGAACCTGAATCGCCAGCGGCATCAGCACCTTGTCGCCTTGCGTATAATATTTG
CCCATGGTGAAAACGGGGGCGAAGAAGTTGTCCATATTGGCCACGTTTAAATCAAAACTGGTGAAACTCA
CCCAGGGATTGGCTGAGACGAAAAACATATTCTCAATAAACCCTTTAGGGAAATAGGCCAGGTTTTCACC
GTAACACGCCACATCTTGCGAATATATGTGTAGAAACTGCCGGAAATCGTCGTGGTATTCACTCCAGAGC
GATGAAAACGTTTCAGTTTGCTCATGGAAAACGGTGTAACAAGGGTGAACACTATCCCATATCACCAGCT
CACCGTCTTTCATTGCCATACGGAATTCCGGATGAGCATTCATCAGGCGGGCAAGAATGTGAATAAAGGC
CGGATAAAACTTGTGCTTATTTTTCTTTACGGTCTTTAAAAAGGCCGTAATATCCAGCTGAACGGTCTGG
TTATAGGTACATTGAGCAACTGACTGAAATGCCTCAAAATGTTCTTTACGATGCCATTGGGATATATCAA
CGGTGGTATATCCAGTGATTTTTTTCTCCATTTTAGCTTCCTTAGCTCCTGAAAATCTCGATAACTCAAA
AAATACGCCCGGTAGTGATCTTATTTCATTATGGTGAAAGTTGGAACCTCTTACGTGCCGATCAACGTCT
CATTTTCGCCAAAAGTTGGCCCAGGGCTTCCCGGTATCAACAGGGACACCAGGATTTATTTATTCTGCGA
AGTGATCTTCCGTCACAGGTATTTATTCGGCGCAAAGTGCGTCGGGTGATGCTGCCAACTTACTGATTTA
GTGTATGATGGTGTTTTTGAGGTGCTCCAGTGGCTTCTGTTTCTATCAGCTGTCCCTCCTGTTCAGCTAC
TGACGGGGTGGTGCGTAACGGCAAAAGCACCGCCGGACATCAGCGCTAGCGGAGTGTATACTGGCTTACT
ATGTTGGCACTGATGAGGGTGTCAGTGAAGTGCTTCATGTGGCAGGAGAAAAAAGGCTGCACCGGTGCGT
CAGCAGAATATGTGATACAGGATATATTCCGCTTCCTCGCTCACTGACTCGCTACGCTCGGTCGTTCGAC
TGCGGCGAGCGGAAATGGCTTACGAACGGGGCGGAGATTTCCTGGAAGATGCCAGGAAGATACTTAACAG
GGAAGTGAGAGGGCCGCGGCAAAGCCGTTTTTCCATAGGCTCCGCCCCCCTGACAAGCATCACGAAATCT
GACGCTCAAATCAGTGGTGGCGAAACCCGACAGGACTATAAAGATACCAGGCGTTTCCCCCTGGCGGCTC
CCTCGTGCGCTCTCCTGTTCCTGCCTTTCGGTTTACCGGTGTCATTCCGCTGTTATGGCCGCGTTTGTCT
CATTCCACGCCTGACACTCAGTTCCGGGTAGGCAGTTCGCTCCAAGCTGGACTGTATGCACGAACCCCCC
GTTCAGTCCGACCGCTGCGCCTTATCCGGTAACTATCGTCTTGAGTCCAACCCGGAAAGACATGCAAAAG
CACCACTGGCAGCAGCCACTGGTAATTGATTTAGAGGAGTTAGTCTTGAAGTCATGCGCCGGTTAAGGCT
AAACTGAAAGGACAAGTTTTGGTGACTGCGCTCCTCCAAGCCAGTTACCTCGGTTCAAAGAGTTGGTAGC
TCAGAGAACCTTCGAAAAACCGCCCTGCAAGGCGGTTTTTTCGTTTTCAGAGCAAGAGATTACGCGCAGA
CCAAAACGATCTCAAGAAGATCATCTTATTAATCAGATAAAATATTTCTAGATTTCAGTGCAATTTATCT
CTTCAAATGTAGCACCTGAAGTCAGCCCCATACGATATAAGTTGTAATTCTCATGT
